Addgene plasmid #121254: pUC57-Kan_BR32_00131211
Purpose: Level 0 Golden-Gate compatible vector
Depositing lab: Sophien Kamoun. Depositing organization: Sainsbury Laboratory, Norwich. Publication: A Clone Resource of Magnaporthe oryzae Effectors That Share Sequence and Structural Similarities Across Host-Specific Lineages. Petit-Houdenot Y, Langner T, Harant A, Win J, Kamoun S. Mol Plant Microbe Interact. 2020 Aug;33(8):1032-1035. doi: 10.1094/MPMI-03-20-0052-A. Epub 2020 Jun 22. PubMed 32460610.
Backbone
  Vector backbone: pUC57-Kan
  Backbone size w/o insert (bp): 2626
  Vector type: Golden Gate
  Selectable markers: lacZ
Growth in bacteria
  Bacterial resistance: Kanamycin, 50 μg/mL
  Growth temperature: 37°C
  Growth strain: DH5alpha
  Copy number: High Copy
Gene/Insert
  Gene/Insert name: BR32_00131211
  Mutation: Magnaporthe oryzae
  Cloning method: Restriction Enzyme; 5′ cloning site EcoRV (unknown if destroyed); 3′ cloning site EcoRV (unknown if destroyed)
  Sequencing primers: 5′ M13Fw; 3′ M13Rv
Terms and licenses: Academic/Nonprofit Terms; Industry Terms: Not Available to Industry
How to cite: pUC57-Kan_BR32_00131211 was a gift from Sophien Kamoun (Addgene plasmid # 121254 ; http://n2t.net/addgene:121254 ; RRID:Addgene_121254)
