[The description below was written by a language model from this plasmid's Addgene catalogue record and pLannotate feature annotations shown in this document.]
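Description:
pUC57-Kan_BR32_00131211 is a small, high-copy E. coli cloning plasmid built on the pUC57-Kan backbone and catalogued as a Level 0 Golden Gate-compatible module. It replicates from a ColE1/pUC-type origin and is selected with kanamycin through an aminoglycoside phosphotransferase (aph(3')-Ia) gene, which the annotation places directly downstream of the bla (AmpR) promoter. The remaining annotated elements are standard pUC-derived features and remnants. They comprise a lac promoter with its CAP binding site and lac operator, a partial lacZα coding region, and short fragments of lacI, rop and the pBR322 bom region. lacZ is listed as a selectable marker, which reflects the blue/white screening capacity of the parental vector.

The payload is BR32_00131211, a sequence from the fungus Magnaporthe oryzae (the species name is entered in the record's mutation field). The associated publication title describes a clone resource of M. oryzae effectors, so the insert presumably encodes a candidate effector, although the record gives no functional description. It was inserted at the EcoRV site, flanked by M13 forward and reverse sequencing primer sites. The feature table does not annotate the insert. The unannotated gap between the lacZα fragment and the lac operator is consistent with its location, and comparing the 2,833 nt full sequence with the stated 2,626 bp backbone suggests an insert of only about 200 bp.

As a Level 0 part, the plasmid serves as a storage and donor vector. The coding module can be released by a type IIS restriction enzyme and assembled with promoters, tags and terminators into higher-level expression constructs. The record does not name the enzyme or the overhangs used, and it includes no eukaryotic expression elements.
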