Features (pLannotate 1.2.2; 10 found; start..end, strand, type, name):
    137..236     +  misc_feature   bom (fragment): basis of mobility region from pBR322
    242..399     -  CDS            lacZα (fragment): LacZα fragment of β-galactosidase; lacZ fragment
    681..697     -  protein_bind   lac operator: The lac repressor binds to the lac operator to inhibit transcription in E. coli. This inhibition can be relieved by adding lactose or isopropyl-β-D-thiogalactopyranoside (IPTG). lac repressor encoded by lacI
    705..735     -  promoter       lac promoter: promoter for the E. coli lac operon
    750..771     -  protein_bind   CAP binding site: CAP binding activates transcription in the presence of cAMP. E. coli catabolite activator protein
    784..876     -  CDS            lacI (fragment): lac repressor; lacI; The lac repressor binds to the lac operator to inhibit transcription in E. coli. This inhibition can be relieved by adding lactose or isopropyl-β-D-thiogalactopyranoside (IPTG).
   1059..1647    -  rep_origin     ori: high-copy-number ColE1/pMB1/pBR322/pUC origin of replication
   1818..2633    -  CDS            KanR: aminoglycoside phosphotransferase; aph(3')-Ia; confers resistance to kanamycin in bacteria or G418 (Geneticin®) in eukaryotes
   2634..2738    -  promoter       AmpR promoter: bla
   2833..35      +  CDS            rop (fragment) (across the origin): Rop protein, which maintains plasmids at low copy number; rop
>Addgene plasmid #121254 | pUC57-Kan_BR32_00131211 | depositor full sequence | sequence record 231283 | pUC57-Kan_BR32_00131211 sequence 2833 bps
TCGCGCGTTTCGGTGATGACGGTGAAAACCTCTGACACATGCAGCTCCCGGAGACGGTCACAGCTTGTCT
GTAAGCGGATGCCGGGAGCAGACAAGCCCGTCAGGGCGCGTCAGCGGGTGTTGGCGGGTGTCGGGGCTGG
CTTAACTATGCGGCATCAGAGCAGATTGTACTGAGAGTGCACCATATGCGGTGTGAAATACCGCACAGAT
GCGTAAGGAGAAAATACCGCATCAGGCGCCATTCGCCATTCAGGCTGCGCAACTGTTGGGAAGGGCGATC
GGTGCGGGCCTCTTCGCTATTACGCCAGCTGGCGAAAGGGGGATGTGCTGCAAGGCGATTAAGTTGGGTA
ACGCCAGGGTTTTCCCAGTCACGACGTTGTAAAACGACGGCCAGTGAATTGACGCGTATTGGGATGGAAC
TTGGTCTCTAAGCTCAACCACAATTAACATTACCTTTCAAAGTAACATCACAACCAGCACCAGAACCATC
ACCACAAAAAATAGAACCATCAGCAGCTGGTTTTTCACAAGCCAAACCAGCTTTTTGTTGTTTAGCAACT
TCAATAGCTTGTTTAGAATTATTTTTTGGTTTATTTTGTGGAGCCATTAGAGACCAAGTTCCATCCCAAT
GGCGCGCCGAGCTTGGCTCGAGCATGGTCATAGCTGTTTCCTGTGTGAAATTGTTATCCGCTCACAATTC
CACACAACATACGAGCCGGAAGCATAAAGTGTAAAGCCTGGGGTGCCTAATGAGTGAGCTAACTCACATT
AATTGCGTTGCGCTCACTGCCCGCTTTCCAGTCGGGAAACCTGTCGTGCCAGCTGCATTAATGAATCGGC
CAACGCGCGGGGAGAGGCGGTTTGCGTATTGGGCGCTCTTCCGCTTCCTCGCTCACTGACTCGCTGCGCT
CGGTCGTTCGGCTGCGGCGAGCGGTATCAGCTCACTCAAAGGCGGTAATACGGTTATCCACAGAATCAGG
GGATAACGCAGGAAAGAACATGTGAGCAAAAGGCCAGCAAAAGGCCAGGAACCGTAAAAAGGCCGCGTTG
CTGGCGTTTTTCCATAGGCTCCGCCCCCCTGACGAGCATCACAAAAATCGACGCTCAAGTCAGAGGTGGC
GAAACCCGACAGGACTATAAAGATACCAGGCGTTTCCCCCTGGAAGCTCCCTCGTGCGCTCTCCTGTTCC
GACCCTGCCGCTTACCGGATACCTGTCCGCCTTTCTCCCTTCGGGAAGCGTGGCGCTTTCTCATAGCTCA
CGCTGTAGGTATCTCAGTTCGGTGTAGGTCGTTCGCTCCAAGCTGGGCTGTGTGCACGAACCCCCCGTTC
AGCCCGACCGCTGCGCCTTATCCGGTAACTATCGTCTTGAGTCCAACCCGGTAAGACACGACTTATCGCC
ACTGGCAGCAGCCACTGGTAACAGGATTAGCAGAGCGAGGTATGTAGGCGGTGCTACAGAGTTCTTGAAG
TGGTGGCCTAACTACGGCTACACTAGAAGAACAGTATTTGGTATCTGCGCTCTGCTGAAGCCAGTTACCT
TCGGAAAAAGAGTTGGTAGCTCTTGATCCGGCAAACAAACCACCGCTGGTAGCGGTGGTTTTTTTGTTTG
CAAGCAGCAGATTACGCGCAGAAAAAAAGGATCTCAAGAAGATCCTTTGATCTTTTCTACGGGGTCTGAC
GCTCAGTGGAACGAAAACTCACGTTAAGGGATTTTGGTCATGAGATTATCAAAAAGGATCTTCACCTAGA
TCCTTTTAAATTAAAAATGAAGTTTTAAATCAATCTAAAGTATATATGAGTAAACTTGGTCTGACAGTTA
GAAAAACTCATCGAGCATCAAATGAAACTGCAATTTATTCATATCAGGATTATCAATACCATATTTTTGA
AAAAGCCGTTTCTGTAATGAAGGAGAAAACTCACCGAGGCAGTTCCATAGGATGGCAAGATCCTGGTATC
GGTCTGCGATTCCGACTCGTCCAACATCAATACAACCTATTAATTTCCCCTCGTCAAAAATAAGGTTATC
AAGTGAGAAATCACCATGAGTGACGACTGAATCCGGTGAGAATGGCAAAAGTTTATGCATTTCTTTCCAG
ACTTGTTCAACAGGCCAGCCATTACGCTCGTCATCAAAATCACTCGCATCAACCAAACCGTTATTCATTC
GTGATTGCGCCTGAGCGAGACGAAATACGCGATCGCTGTTAAAAGGACAATTACAAACAGGAATCGAATG
CAACCGGCGCAGGAACACTGCCAGCGCATCAACAATATTTTCACCTGAATCAGGATATTCTTCTAATACC
TGGAATGCTGTTTTCCCAGGGATCGCAGTGGTGAGTAACCATGCATCATCAGGAGTACGGATAAAATGCT
TGATGGTCGGAAGAGGCATAAATTCCGTCAGCCAGTTTAGTCTGACCATCTCATCTGTAACATCATTGGC
AACGCTACCTTTGCCATGTTTCAGAAACAACTCTGGCGCATCGGGCTTCCCATACAATCGATAGATTGTC
GCACCTGATTGCCCGACATTATCGCGAGCCCATTTATACCCATATAAATCAGCATCCATGTTGGAATTTA
ATCGCGGCCTAGAGCAAGACGTTTCCCGTTGAATATGGCTCATACTCTTCCTTTTTCAATATTATTGAAG
CATTTATCAGGGTTATTGTCTCATGAGCGGATACATATTTGAATGTATTTAGAAAAATAAACAAATAGGG
GTTCCGCGCACATTTCCCCGAAAAGTGCCACCTGACGTCTAAGAAACCATTATTATCATGACATTAACCT
ATAAAAATAGGCGTATCACGAGGCCCTTTCGTC
