>Addgene plasmid #121254 | pUC57-Kan_BR32_00131211 | depositor partial sequence | sequence record 230760 | BR32_00131211
TTGGTCTCTAATGGCTCCACAAAATAAACCAAAAAATAATTCTAAACAAGCTATTGAAGTTGCTAAACAA
CAAAAAGCTGGTTTGGCTTGTGAAAAACCAGCTGCTGATGGTTCTATTTTTTGTGGTGATGGTTCTGGTG
CTGGTTGTGATGTTACTTTGAAAGGTAATGTTAATTGTGGTTGAGCTTAGAGACCAA
