>Addgene plasmid #121254 | pUC57-Kan_BR32_00131211 | depositor partial sequence | sequence record 230761 | empty_vector
TCGCGCGTTTCGGTGATGACGGTGAAAACCTCTGACACATGCAGCTCCCGGAGACGGTCACAGCTTGTCT
GTAAGCGGATGCCGGGAGCAGACAAGCCCGTCAGGGCGCGTCAGCGGGTGTTGGCGGGTGTCGGGGCTGG
CTTAACTATGCGGCATCAGAGCAGATTGTACTGAGAGTGCACCATATGCGGTGTGAAATACCGCACAGAT
GCGTAAGGAGAAAATACCGCATCAGGCGCCATTCGCCATTCAGGCTGCGCAACTGTTGGGAAGGGCGATC
GGTGCGGGCCTCTTCGCTATTACGCCAGCTGGCGAAAGGGGGATGTGCTGCAAGGCGATTAAGTTGGGTA
ACGCCAGGGTTTTCCCAGTCACGACGTTGTAAAACGACGGCCAGTGAATTGACGCGTATTGGGATATCCC
AATGGCGCGCCGAGCTTGGCTCGAGCATGGTCATAGCTGTTTCCTGTGTGAAATTGTTATCCGCTCACAA
TTCCACACAACATACGAGCCGGAAGCATAAAGTGTAAAGCCTGGGGTGCCTAATGAGTGAGCTAACTCAC
ATTAATTGCGTTGCGCTCACTGCCCGCTTTCCAGTCGGGAAACCTGTCGTGCCAGCTGCATTAATGAATC
GGCCAACGCGCGGGGAGAGGCGGTTTGCGTATTGGGCGCTCTTCCGCTTCCTCGCTCACTGACTCGCTGC
GCTCGGTCGTTCGGCTGCGGCGAGCGGTATCAGCTCACTCAAAGGCGGTAATACGGTTATCCACAGAATC
AGGGGATAACGCAGGAAAGAACATGTGAGCAAAAGGCCAGCAAAAGGCCAGGAACCGTAAAAAGGCCGCG
TTGCTGGCGTTTTTCCATAGGCTCCGCCCCCCTGACGAGCATCACAAAAATCGACGCTCAAGTCAGAGGT
GGCGAAACCCGACAGGACTATAAAGATACCAGGCGTTTCCCCCTGGAAGCTCCCTCGTGCGCTCTCCTGT
TCCGACCCTGCCGCTTACCGGATACCTGTCCGCCTTTCTCCCTTCGGGAAGCGTGGCGCTTTCTCATAGC
TCACGCTGTAGGTATCTCAGTTCGGTGTAGGTCGTTCGCTCCAAGCTGGGCTGTGTGCACGAACCCCCCG
TTCAGCCCGACCGCTGCGCCTTATCCGGTAACTATCGTCTTGAGTCCAACCCGGTAAGACACGACTTATC
GCCACTGGCAGCAGCCACTGGTAACAGGATTAGCAGAGCGAGGTATGTAGGCGGTGCTACAGAGTTCTTG
AAGTGGTGGCCTAACTACGGCTACACTAGAAGAACAGTATTTGGTATCTGCGCTCTGCTGAAGCCAGTTA
CCTTCGGAAAAAGAGTTGGTAGCTCTTGATCCGGCAAACAAACCACCGCTGGTAGCGGTGGTTTTTTTGT
TTGCAAGCAGCAGATTACGCGCAGAAAAAAAGGATCTCAAGAAGATCCTTTGATCTTTTCTACGGGGTCT
GACGCTCAGTGGAACGAAAACTCACGTTAAGGGATTTTGGTCATGAGATTATCAAAAAGGATCTTCACCT
AGATCCTTTTAAATTAAAAATGAAGTTTTAAATCAATCTAAAGTATATATGAGTAAACTTGGTCTGACAG
TTAGAAAAACTCATCGAGCATCAAATGAAACTGCAATTTATTCATATCAGGATTATCAATACCATATTTT
TGAAAAAGCCGTTTCTGTAATGAAGGAGAAAACTCACCGAGGCAGTTCCATAGGATGGCAAGATCCTGGT
ATCGGTCTGCGATTCCGACTCGTCCAACATCAATACAACCTATTAATTTCCCCTCGTCAAAAATAAGGTT
ATCAAGTGAGAAATCACCATGAGTGACGACTGAATCCGGTGAGAATGGCAAAAGTTTATGCATTTCTTTC
CAGACTTGTTCAACAGGCCAGCCATTACGCTCGTCATCAAAATCACTCGCATCAACCAAACCGTTATTCA
TTCGTGATTGCGCCTGAGCGAGACGAAATACGCGATCGCTGTTAAAAGGACAATTACAAACAGGAATCGA
ATGCAACCGGCGCAGGAACACTGCCAGCGCATCAACAATATTTTCACCTGAATCAGGATATTCTTCTAAT
ACCTGGAATGCTGTTTTCCCAGGGATCGCAGTGGTGAGTAACCATGCATCATCAGGAGTACGGATAAAAT
GCTTGATGGTCGGAAGAGGCATAAATTCCGTCAGCCAGTTTAGTCTGACCATCTCATCTGTAACATCATT
GGCAACGCTACCTTTGCCATGTTTCAGAAACAACTCTGGCGCATCGGGCTTCCCATACAATCGATAGATT
GTCGCACCTGATTGCCCGACATTATCGCGAGCCCATTTATACCCATATAAATCAGCATCCATGTTGGAAT
TTAATCGCGGCCTAGAGCAAGACGTTTCCCGTTGAATATGGCTCATACTCTTCCTTTTTCAATATTATTG
AAGCATTTATCAGGGTTATTGTCTCATGAGCGGATACATATTTGAATGTATTTAGAAAAATAAACAAATA
GGGGTTCCGCGCACATTTCCCCGAAAAGTGCCACCTGACGTCTAAGAAACCATTATTATCATGACATTAA
CCTATAAAAATAGGCGTATCACGAGGCCCTTTCGTC
