>Addgene plasmid #121254 | pUC57-Kan_BR32_00131211 | addgene partial sequence | sequence record 237916 | M13-F20 5'-TGTAAAACGACGGCCAGT-3'
TTGGTCTCTAAGCTCAACCACAATTAACATTACCTTTCAAAGTAACATCACAACCAGCACCAGAACCATC
ACCACAAAAAATAGAACCATCAGCAGCTGGTTTTTCACAAGCCAAACCAGCTTTTTGTTGTTTAGCAACT
TCAATAGCTTGTTTAGAATTATTTTTTGGTTTATTTTGTGGAGCCATTAGAGACCAAGTTCCATCCCAAT
GGCGCGCCGAGCTTGGCTCGAGCATGGTCATAGCTGTTTCCTGTGTGAAATTGTTATCCGCTCACAATTC
CACACAACATACGAGCCGGAAGCATAAAGTGTAAAGCCTGGGGTGCCTAATGAGTGAGCTAACTCACATT
AATTGCGTTGCGCTCACTGCCCGCTTTCCAGTCGGGAAACCTGTCGTGCCAGCTGCATTAATGAATCGGC
CAACGCGCGGGGAGAGGCGGTTTGCGTATTGGGCGCTCTTCCGCTTCCTCGCTCACTGACTCGCTGCGCT
CGGTCGTTCGGCTGCGGCGAGCGGTATCAGCTCACTCAAAGGCGGTAATACGGTTATCCACAGAATCAGG
GGATAACGCAGGAAAGAACATGTGAGCAAAAGGCCAGCAAAAGGCCAGGAACCGTAAAAAGGCCGCGTTG
CTGGCGTTTTTCCATAGGCTCCGCCCCCCTGACGAGCATCACAAAAATCGACGCTCAAGTCAGAGGTGGC
GAAACCCGACAGGACTATAAAGATACCAGGCGTTTCCCCCTGGAAGCTCCCTCGTGCGCTCTCCTGTTCC
GACCCTGCCGCTTACCGGATACCTGTCCGCCTTTCTCCCTTCGGGAAGCGTGGCGCTTTCTCATAGCTCA
CGCTGTAGGTATCTCAGTTCGGTGTAGGTCGTTCGCTCCAAGCTGGGCTGTGTGCACGAACCCCCCGTTC
AGCCCGACCGCTGC
